>Addgene plasmid #128606 | 12xMoonTag-12xSunTag-kif18b-24xPP7 | addgene full sequence | sequence record 254156 | Addgene NGS Result
GACGGATCGGGAGATCTCCCGATCCCCTATGGTGCACTCTCAGTACAATCTGCTCTGATGCCGCATAGTT
AAGCCAGTATCTGCTCCCTGCTTGTGTGTTGGAGGTCGCTGAGTAGTGCGCGAGCAAAATTTAAACTACA
ACAAGGCAAGGCTTGACCGACAATTGCATGAAGAATCTGCTTAGGGTTAGGCGTTTTGCGCTGCTTCGCG
ATGTACGGGCCAGATATACGCGTTGACATTGATTATTGACTAGTTATTAATAGTAATCAATTACGGGGTC
ATTAGTTCATAGCCCATATATGGAGTTCCGCGTTACATAACTTACGGTAAATGGCCCGCCTGGCTGACCG
CCCAACGACCCCCGCCCATTGACGTCAATAATGACGTATGTTCCCATAGTAACGCCAATAGGGACTTTCC
ATTGACGTCAATGGGTGGAGTATTTACGGTAAACTGCCCACTTGGCAGTACATCAAGTGTATCATATGCC
AAGTACGCCCCCTATTGACGTCAATGACGGTAAATGGCCCGCCTGGCATTATGCCCAGTACATGACCTTA
TGGGACTTTCCTACTTGGCAGTACATCTACGTATTAGTCATCGCTATTACCATGGTGATGCGGTTTTGGC
AGTACATCAATGGGCGTGGATAGCGGTTTGACTCACGGGGATTTCCAAGTCTCCACCCCATTGACGTCAA
TGGGAGTTTGTTTTGGCACCAAAATCAACGGGACTTTCCAAAATGTCGTAACAACTCCGCCCCATTGACG
CAAATGGGCGGTAGGCGTGTACGGTGGGAGGTCTATATAAGCAGAGCTCTCCCTATCAGTGATAGAGATC
TCCCTATCAGTGATAGAGATCGTCGACGAGCTCGTTTAGTGAACCGTCAGATCGCCTGGAGACGCCATCC
ACGCTGTTTTGACCTCCATAGAAGACACCGGGACCGATCCAGCCTCCGGACTCTAGCGTTTAAACTTAAG
CTTGCCACCATGGGCGCCATCATACACGCGGCCGCAATCATCGGTCCGAAGAACGAGCAGGAACTGCTGG
AGCTGGACAAATGGGCCTCTCTGGGCGGGGGAAGCGGAGGGGGCTCCGGAGGAGGAAAAAACGAACAGGA
GCTGCTGGAGCTGGATAAATGGGCCTCCCTGGGCGGAGGGTCCGGAGGAGGGTCCGGGGGCGGAAAAAAT
GAACAGGAACTGCTGGAGCTGGACAAGTGGGCAAGCCTGGGGGGGGGCAGCGGCGGAGGCTCCGGAGGCG
GAAAAAATGAACAGGAGCTGCTGGAGCTGGATAAGTGGGCTTCTCTGGGGAGCGGCGGGTCCGGAGCCGG
GAGCGCTGGGTCTAAGAACGAGCAGGAACTGCTGGAGCTGGACAAATGGGCCTCTCTGGGCAGCGGCGGG
TCCGGAGCTGGATCTGCCGGCTCTAAAAACGAACAGGAGCTGCTGGAGCTGGATAAATGGGCCTCCCTGG
GCTCTGGCGGCAGCGGCGCCGGGTCTGCCGGGTCTAAAAATGAACAGGAACTGCTGGAGCTGGACAAGTG
GGCAAGCCTGGGAGGGTCTGCAGGGGGATCCGGAGCAAGCGGAGGAAAAAATGAACAGGAGCTGCTGGAG
CTGGATAAGTGGGCTTCTCTGGGCGGATCCGCTGGGGGGTCCGGAGCTTCTGGCGGCAAGAACGAGCAGG
AACTGCTGGAGCTGGACAAATGGGCCTCTCTGGGGGGATCCGCAGGAGGGTCTGGCGCTTCCGGCGGCAA
AAACGAACAGGAGCTGCTGGAGCTGGATAAATGGGCCTCCCTGGGAGGAGGATCTGGAGGAGGGTCTGGG
GGAGGAAAAAATGAACAGGAACTGCTGGAGCTGGACAAGTGGGCAAGCCTGGGCTCTGGCGGCAGCGGCG
CCGGGTCTGCCGGGTCTAAAAATGAACAGGAGCTGCTGGAGCTGGATAAGTGGGCTTCTCTGCCGCGGGA
CCGGTGGCGTACGGGCACAGAATTCAGCGGCGAAGAATTACTGTCAAAAAATTACCATCTGGAAAACGAA
GTGGCCCGGCTCAAAAAAGGAAGCGGGTCCGGGGAAGAACTCTTATCCAAGAATTATCACTTGGAAAACG
AGGTGGCTCGCCTCAAAAAAGGCTCCGGGTCTGGCGAAGAACTGCTCAGCAAAAACTATCATCTCGAGAA
CGAGGTGGCAAGGCTCAAAAAAGGAGGTTCGAGCGGAGAAGAGCTTCTATCCAAGAACTATCACCTCGAG
AACGAGGTCGCCAGACTCAAAAAGTCTGGAAGCGGTTCGGAAGAGTTGCTTTCGAAAAATTATCACCTGG
AAAACGAGGTCGCTCGACTCAAAAAGGGTTCAAGCGGAGGCGAAGAGCTACTCAGCAAGAATTATCATCT
CGAAAACGAAGTCGCACGTCTCAAAAAGGGTTCTGGAGGGGGGGAGGAACTGCTATCAAAAAACTATCAC
TTGGAGAACGAGGTTGCCCGGCTCAAGAAAGGCTCTGGTTCAGGAGAGGAACTCCTGTCGAAGAACTACC
ATTTGGAGAACGAAGTTGCTCGCCTCAAGAAAGGCTCTGGTTCAGGAGAGGAATTACTCAGCAAAAATTA
CCATCTGGAAAACGAGGTTGCACGACTCAAGAAAGGAGGGTCCGGCGGAGAGGAGCTTCTTTCGAAGAAT
TACCACTTGGAAAACGAAGTGGCGAGACTCAAGAAGGGTTCTGGAAGTGGGGAGGAGTTGTTATCCAAAA
ACTACCACCTGGAGAACGAAGTCGCCAGGCTCAAGAAGAGCGGCAGCGGCAGCGAGGAGCTGCTGTCCAA
GAACTACCATCTCGAGAACGAAGTTGCGCGTCTCAAGAAGCATCGAGCGCGCACCGGTGCAGTGGAGGAC
AGCACGCTGCAAGTAGTGGTACGGGTGCGGCCCCCCACCCCTCGGGAGCTGGACAGTCAGCGGCGGCCAG
TGGTTCAGGTGGTGGACGAGCGGGTGCTGGTGTTTAACCCTGAGGAGCCCGATGGAGGGTTCCCTGGCCT
GAAATGGGGTGGCACCCATGATGGCCCCAAGAAGAAGGGCAAAGACCTGACGTTTGTCTTTGACCGGGTC
TTTGGCGAGGCGGCCACCCAACAGGACGTGTTCCAGCACACCACGCACAGCGTCCTGGACAGCTTCCTCC
AGGGCTACAACTGCTCAGTGTTTGCCTACGGGGCCACCGGGGCTGGGAAGACACACACCATGCTGGGAAG
GGAGGGGGACCCCGGCATCATGTACCTGACCACCGTGGAACTGTACAGGCGCCTGGAGGCCCGCCAGCAG
GAGAAGCACTTCGAGGTGCTCATCAGCTACCAGGAGGTGTATAATGAACAGATCCATGACCTCCTGGAGC
CCAAGGGGCCCCTTGCCATCCGCGAGGACCCCGACAAGGGGGTGGTGGTGCAAGGACTTTCTTTCCACCA
GCCAGCCTCAGCCGAGCAGCTGCTGGAGATACTGACCAGGGGGAACCGTAACCGCACGCAGCACCCCACT
GATGCCAACGCGACTTCCTCCCGCTCCCATGCCATCTTCCAGATCTTTGTGAAGCAGCAGGACCGGGTTC
CAGGACTGACCCAGGCTGTCCAGGTGGCCAAGATGAGCCTGATTGACCTGGCTGGCTCAGAGCGGGCATC
CAGCACCCATGCGAAGGGGGAGCGGCTGCGGGAGGGGGCCAACATCAACCGCTCTCTGCTGGCGCTCATC
AACGTCCTCAATGCCTTGGCCGATGCAAAGGGCCGCAAGACCGCTGTGCCCTACGCGGACAGCGCACTGA
CCCGCCTGCTCAAAGACTCCCTCGGGGGCAACTGCCGCACAGTGATGATCGCTGCCATCAGCCCCTCCAG
CCTGACCTACGAGGACACGTATAATACCCTCAAATATGCCGACCGGGCCAAGGAGATCAGGCTCTCGCTG
AAGAGCAATGTGACCAGCCTGGACTGTCACATCAGCCAGTATGCTACCATCTGCCAACAGCTCCAGGCTG
AGGTAGCCGCTCTGAGGAAGAAGCTCCAAGTGTATGAGGGGGGAGGCCAGCCCCCACCACAGGACCTCCC
AGGATCTCCCAAGTCGGGACCACCACCAGAACACCTTCCCAGCTCCCCCTTGCCACCCCACCCTCCCAGC
CAGCCCTGCACCCCAGAGCTCCCTGCAGGGCCTAGAGCCCTTCAAGAGGAGAGTCTGGGGATGGAGGCCC
AGGTGGAGAGGGCCATGGAAGGGAACTCTTCAGACCAGGAGCAGTCCCCAGAGGATGAGGATGAAGGCCC
AGCTGAGGAGGTTCCAACCCAGATGCCAGAGCAGAACCCCACACATGCACTGCCAGAGTCCCCTCGCCTG
ACCCTGCAGCCCAAGCCAGTCGTGGGCCACTTCTCAGCACGGGAACTGGATGGGGACCGTTCTAAGCGGT
TGGCCCTAAAGGTGCTGTGCGTTGCCCAGCGGCAGTACTCCCTGCTCCAAGCAGCCAACCTCCTGACGCC
CGACATGATCACAGAGTTTGAGACCCTACAGCAGCTGGTGCAAGAGGAAAAAATTGAGCCTGGGGCAGAG
GCCTTGAGGACTTCAGGCCTGGCCAGGGGGGCACCTCTGGCTCAGGAGCTGTGTTCAGAGTCAAAGCCTC
CAGGATACACTGGCCCTGTGACCCGGACTATGGCGAGGCGACTGAGTGGCCCCCTGCACACCCTGGGAAT
CCCGCCTGGACCCAACTGCACCCCAGCCCAGGGGTCCCGATGGCCCATGGAGAAGAAGAGGAGGAGACCA
AGCGCCTTGGAGGCAGACAGTCCCATGGCCCCAAAGCGGGGCACCAAGCGCCAGCGCCAGTCCTTCCTGC
CCTGCCTAAGGAGAGGGTCTCTGCCTGACACCCAACCTTCACAGGGGCCCAGCACCCCCAAAGGAGAAAG
GGCCTCCTCCCCCTGCCATTCCCCTCGCGTTTGCCCAGCCACAGTCATCAAAAGCCGGGTGCCCCTGGGC
CCTTCCGCCATGCAGAACTGCTCCACCCCGCTGGCTCTGCCCACTCGAGACCTCAATGCCACCTTTGATC
TCTCTGAGGAGCCTCCCTCAAAGCCCAGTTTCCATGAATGCATTGGCTGGGACAAAATACCCCAGGAGCT
GAGCAGGCTGGACCAGCCCTTCATCCCCAGGGCACCTGTGCCCCTGTTCACCATGAAGGGCCCCAAGCCA
ACATCTTCCCTCCCTGGGACCTCTGCCTGCAAGAAGAAGCGCGTTGCGAGTTCCTCAGTCTCCCATGGCC
GCAGCCGCATCGCCCGCCTCCCCAGCAGCACTTTGAAGAGGCCAGCTGGGCCCCTTGTACTCCCAGAGCT
GCCCTTGAGTCCCCTGTGCCCTAGCAACCGGAGGAATGGAAAGGACCTCATCAGGGTGGGGAGAGCACTC
TCAGCAGGGAACGGCGTCACCAAGGTGTCCGATATCTAACGACACGATTCGAAGATCGCATCGCTAGCCC
GGTTGTACAGGTACCGGATCCTAAGGTACCTAATTGCCTAGAAAGGAGCAGACGATATGGCGTCGCTCCC
TGCAGGTCGACTCTAGAAACCAGCAGAGCATATGGGCTCGCTGGCTGCAGTATTCCCGGGTTCATTAGAT
CCTAAGGTACCTAATTGCCTAGAAAGGAGCAGACGATATGGCGTCGCTCCCTGCAGGTCGACTCTAGAAA
CCAGCAGAGCATATGGGCTCGCTGGCTGCAGTATTCCCGGGTTCATTAGATCCTAAGGTACCTAATTGCC
TAGAAAGGAGCAGACGATATGGCGTCGCTCCCTGCAGGTCGACTCTAGAAACCAGCAGAGCATATGGGCT
CGCTGGCTGCAGTATTCCCGGGTTCATTAGATCCTAAGGTACCTAATTGCCTAGAAAGGAGCAGACGATA
TGGCGTCGCTCCCTGCAGGTCGACTCTAGAAACCAGCAGAGCATATGGGCTCGCTGGCTGCAGTATTCCC
GGGTTCATTAGATCCTAAGGTACCTAATTGCCTAGAAAGGAGCAGACGATATGGCGTCGCTCCCTGCAGG
TCGACTCTAGAAACCAGCAGAGCATATGGGCTCGCTGGCTGCAGTATTCCCGGGTTCATTAGATCCTAAG
GTACCTAATTGCCTAGAAAGGAGCAGACGATATGGCGTCGCTCCCTGCAGGTCGACTCTAGAAACCAGCA
GAGCATATGGGCTCGCTGGCTGCAGTATTCCCGGGTTCATTAGATCCTAAGGTACCTAATTGCCTAGAAA
GGAGCAGACGATATGGCGTCGCTCCCTGCAGGTCGACTCTAGAAACCAGCAGAGCATATGGGCTCGCTGG
CTGCAGTATTCCCGGGTTCATTAGATCCTAAGGTACCTAATTGCCTAGAAAGGAGCAGACGATATGGCGT
CGCTCCCTGCAGGTCGACTCTAGAAACCAGCAGAGCATATGGGCTCGCTGGCTGCAGTATTCCCGGGTTC
ATTAGATCCTAAGGTACCTAATTGCCTAGAAAGGAGCAGACGATATGGCGTCGCTCCCTGCAGGTCGACT
CTAGAAACCAGCAGAGCATATGGGCTCGCTGGCTGCAGTATTCCCGGGTTCATTAGATCCTAAGGTACCT
AATTGCCTAGAAAGGAGCAGACGATATGGCGTCGCTCCCTGCAGGTCGACTCTAGAAACCAGCAGAGCAT
ATGGGCTCGCTGGCTGCAGTATTCCCGGGTTCATTAGATCCTAAGGTACCTAATTGCCTAGAAAGGAGCA
GACGATATGGCGTCGCTCCCTGCAGGTCGACTCTAGAAACCAGCAGAGCATATGGGCTCGCTGGCTGCAG
TATTCCCGGGTTCATTAGATCCTAAGGTACCTAATTGCCTAGAAAGGAGCAGACGATATGGCGTCGCTCC
CTGCAGGTCGACTCTAGAAACCAGCAGAGCATATGGGCTCGCTGGCTGCAGTATTCCCGGGTTCATTAGA
TCTCGCGAAGGGCGAATTCACGAGGCGCGCCCGGATCGCGATCGCAATCTTAATTAACTCGAGTCTAGAG
GGCCCGTTTAAACCCGCTGATCAGCCTCGACTGTGCCTTCTAGTTGCCAGCCATCTGTTGTTTGCCCCTC
CCCCGTGCCTTCCTTGACCCTGGAAGGTGCCACTCCCACTGTCCTTTCCTAATAAAATGAGGAAATTGCA
TCGCATTGTCTGAGTAGGTGTCATTCTATTCTGGGGGGTGGGGTGGGGCAGGACAGCAAGGGGGAGGATT
GGGAAGACAATAGCAGGCATGCTGGGGATGCGGTGGGCTCTATGGCTTCTGAGGCGGAAAGAACCAGCTG
GGGCTCTAGGGGGTATCCCC
[124 nt withheld, positions 7301-7424]
C
[91 nt withheld, positions 7426-7516]
A
[49 nt withheld, positions 7518-7566]
CCTTTGACGTTGGAGTCCACGTTCTTT
[37 nt withheld, positions 7594-7630]
ACCCTATCTCGGTCTATTCTTTTGATTTATAAGGGATTTTGCCGATTTCGGCCTATTGGTTAAAAAATGA
GCTGATTTAACAAAAATTTAACGCGAATTAATTCTGTGGAATGTGTGTCAGTTAGGGTGTGGAAAGTCCC
CAGGCTCCCCAGCAGGCAGAAGTATGCAAAGCATGCATCTCAATTAGTCAGCAACCAGGTGTGGAAAGTC
CCCAGGCTCCCCAGCAGGCAGAAGTATGCAAAGCATGCATCTCAATTAGTCAGCAACCATAGTCCCGCCC
CTAACTCCGCCCATCCCGCCCCTAACTCCGCCCAGTTCCGCCCATTCTCCGCCCCATGGCTGACTAATTT
TTTTTATTTATGCAGAGGCCGAGGCCGCCTCTGCCTCTGAGCTATTCCAGAAGTAGTGAGGAGGCTTTTT
TGGAGGCCTAGGCTTTTGCAAAAAGCTCCCGGGAGCTTGTATATCCATTTTCGGATCTGATCAGCACGTG
TTGACAATTAATCATCGGCATAGTATATCGGCATAGTATAATACGACAAGGTGAGGAACTAAACCATGGC
CAAGTTGACCAGTGCCGTTCCGGTGCTCACCGCGCGCGACGTCGCCGGAGCGGTCGAGTTCTGGACCGAC
CGGCTCGGGTTCTCCCGGGACTTCGTGGAGGACGACTTCGCCGGTGTGGTCCGGGACGACGTGACCCTGT
TCATCAGCGCGGTCCAGGACCAGGTGGTGCCGGACAACACCCTGGCCTGGGTGTGGGTGCGCGGCCTGGA
CGAGCTGTACGCCGAGTGGTCGGAGGTCGTGTCCACGAACTTCCGGGACGCCTCCGGGCCGGCCATGACC
GAGATCGGCGAGCAGCCGTGGGGGCGGGAGTTCGCCCTGCGCGACCCGGCCGGCAACTGCGTGCACTTCG
TGGCCGAGGAGCAGGACTGACACGTGCTACGAGATTTCGATTCCACCGCCGCCTTCTATGAAAGGTTGGG
CTTCGGAATCGTTTTCCGGGACGCCGGCTGGATGATCCTCCAGCGCGGGGATCTCATGCTGGAGTTCTTC
GCCCACCCCAACTTGTTTATTGCAGCTTATAATGGTTACAAATAAAGCAATAGCATCACAAATTTCACAA
ATAAAGCATTTTTTTCACTGCATTCTAGTTGTGGTTTGTCCAAACTCATCAATGTATCTTATCATGTCTG
TATACCGTCGACCTCTAGCTAGAGCTTGGCGTAATCATGGTCATAGCTGTTTCCTGTGTGAAATTGTTAT
CCGCTCACAATTCCACACAACATACGAGCCGGAAGCATAAAGTGTAAAGCCTGGGGTGCCTAATGAGTGA
GCTAACTCACATTAATTGCGTTGCGCTCACTGCCCGCTTTCCAGTCGGGAAACCTGTCGTGCCAGCTGCA
TTAATGAATCGGCCAACGCGCGGGGAGAGGCGGTTTGCGTATTGGGCGCTCTTCCGCTTCCTCGCTCACT
GACTCGCTGCGCTCGGTCGTTCGGCTGCGGCGAGCGGTATCAGCTCACTCAAAGGCGGTAATACGGTTAT
CCACAGAATCAGGGGATAACGCAGGAAAGAACATGTGAGCAAAAGGCCAGCAAAAGGCCAGGAACCGTAA
AAAGGCCGCGTTGCTGGCGTTTTTCCATAGGCTCCGCCCCCCTGACGAGCATCACAAAAATCGACGCTCA
AGTCAGAGGTGGCGAAACCCGACAGGACTATAAAGATACCAGGCGTTTCCCCCTGGAAGCTCCCTCGTGC
GCTCTCCTGTTCCGACCCTGCCGCTTACCGGATACCTGTCCGCCTTTCTCCCTTCGGGAAGCGTGGCGCT
TTCTCATAGCTCACGCTGTAGGTATCTCAGTTCGGTGTAGGTCGTTCGCTCCAAGCTGGGCTGTGTGCAC
GAACCCCCCGTTCAGCCCGACCGCTGCGCCTTATCCGGTAACTATCGTCTTGAGTCCAACCCGGTAAGAC
ACGACTTATCGCCACTGGCAGCAGCCACTGGTAACAGGATTAGCAGAGCGAGGTATGTAGGCGGTGCTAC
AGAGTTCTTGAAGTGGTGGCCTAACTACGGCTACACTAGAAGAACAGTATTTGGTATCTGCGCTCTGCTG
AAGCCAGTTACCTTCGGAAAAAGAGTTGGTAGCTCTTGATCCGGCAAACAAACCACCGCTGGTAGCGGTG
GTTTTTTTGTTTGCAAGCAGCAGATTACGCGCAGAAAAAAAGGATCTCAAGAAGATCCTTTGATCTTTTC
TACGGGGTCTGACGCTCAGTGGAACGAAAACTCACGTTAAGGGATTTTGGTCATGAGATTATCAAAAAGG
ATCTTCACCTAGATCCTTTTAAATTAAAAATGAAGTTTTAAATCAATCTAAAGTATATATGAGTAAACTT
GGTCTGACAGTTACCAATGCTTAATCAGTGAGGCACCTATCTCAGCGATCTGTCTATTTCGTTCATCCAT
AGTTGCCTGACTCCCCGTCGTGTAGATAACTACGATACGGGAGGGCTTACCATCTGGCCCCAGTGCTGCA
ATGATACCGCGAGACCCACGCTCACCGGCTCCAGATTTATCAGCAATAAACCAGCCAGCCGGAAGGGCCG
AGCGCAGAAGTGGTCCTGCAACTTTATCCGCCTCCATCCAGTCTATTAATTGTTGCCGGGAAGCTAGAGT
AAGTAGTTCGCCAGTTAATAGTTTGCGCAACGTTGTTGCCATTGCTACAGGCATCGTGGTGTCACGCTCG
TCGTTTGGTATGGCTTCATTCAGCTCCGGTTCCCAACGATCAAGGCGAGTTACATGATCCCCCATGTTGT
GCAAAAAAGCGGTTAGCTCCTTCGGTCCTCCGATCGTTGTCAGAAGTAAGTTGGCCGCAGTGTTATCACT
CATGGTTATGGCAGCACTGCATAATTCTCTTACTGTCATGCCATCCGTAAGATGCTTTTCTGTGACTGGT
GAGTACTCAACCAAGTCATTCTGAGAATAGTGTATGCGGCGACCGAGTTGCTCTTGCCCGGCGTCAATAC
GGGATAATACCGCGCCACATAGCAGAACTTTAAAAGTGCTCATCATTGGAAAACGTTCTTCGGGGCGAAA
ACTCTCAAGGATCTTACCGCTGTTGAGATCCAGTTCGATGTAACCCACTCGTGCACCCAACTGATCTTCA
GCATCTTTTACTTTCACCAGCGTTTCTGGGTGAGCAAAAACAGGAAGGCAAAATGCCGCAAAAAAGGGAA
TAAGGGCGACACGGAAATGTTGAATACTCATACTCTTCCTTTTTCAATATTATTGAAGCATTTATCAGGG
TTATTGTCTCATGAGCGGATACATATTTGAATGTATTTAGAAAAATAAACAAATAGGGGTTCCGCGCACA
TTTCCCCGAAAAGTGCCACCTGACGTC
Features (pLannotate 1.2.2; 35 found; start..end, strand, type, name):
     28..80      -  misc_feature   bom (fragment): basis of mobility region from pBR322
    235..614     +  enhancer       CMV enhancer: human cytomegalovirus immediate early enhancer
    615..818     +  promoter       CMV promoter: human cytomegalovirus (CMV) immediate early promoter
    820..839     +  promoter       PLtetO-1 promoter (fragment): modified phage lambda PL promoter with tet operator sites (Lutz and Bujard, 1997)
    841..860     +  promoter       PLtetO-1 promoter (fragment): modified phage lambda PL promoter with tet operator sites (Lutz and Bujard, 1997)
    868..901     +  promoter       TRE3GV promoter (fragment): 3rd-generation Tet-responsive promoter that can be activated by binding of Tet-On® 3G, optimized for retroviral and lentiviral vectors
   1992..2048    +  CDS            GCN4 (fragment): GCN4_YEAST - Also known as AAS101 From Saccharomyces cerevisiae (strain ATCC 204508 / S288c) (Baker's yeast).
   2859..5420    +  CDS            KIF18B: KI18B_HUMAN - Experimental evidence at protein level: Swiss-Prot protein existence level 1. In complex with KIF2C, constitutes the major microtubule plus-end depolymerizing activity in mitotic cells. Its major role may be to transport KIF2C and/or MAPRE1 along microtubules. From Homo sapiens (Human).
   5529..5547    -  misc_feature   MCS (fragment): pUC18/19 multiple cloning site
   5650..5668    -  misc_feature   MCS (fragment): pUC18/19 multiple cloning site
   5771..5789    -  misc_feature   MCS (fragment): pUC18/19 multiple cloning site
   5892..5910    -  misc_feature   MCS (fragment): pUC18/19 multiple cloning site
   6013..6031    -  misc_feature   MCS (fragment): pUC18/19 multiple cloning site
   6134..6152    -  misc_feature   MCS (fragment): pUC18/19 multiple cloning site
   6255..6273    -  misc_feature   MCS (fragment): pUC18/19 multiple cloning site
   6376..6394    -  misc_feature   MCS (fragment): pUC18/19 multiple cloning site
   6497..6515    -  misc_feature   MCS (fragment): pUC18/19 multiple cloning site
   6618..6636    -  misc_feature   MCS (fragment): pUC18/19 multiple cloning site
   6739..6757    -  misc_feature   MCS (fragment): pUC18/19 multiple cloning site
   6860..6878    -  misc_feature   MCS (fragment): pUC18/19 multiple cloning site
   7031..7255    +  polyA_signal   bGH poly(A) signal: bovine growth hormone polyadenylation signal
   7259..7280    +  promoter       SV40 promoter (fragment): SV40 enhancer and early promoter
   7301..7729    +  rep_origin     f1 ori (sequence partly withheld): f1 bacteriophage origin of replication; arrow indicates direction of (+) strand synthesis
   7743..8072    +  promoter       SV40 promoter: SV40 enhancer and early promoter
   8120..8167    +  promoter       EM7 promoter: synthetic bacterial promoter&nbsp
   8186..8560    +  CDS            BleoR: antibiotic-binding protein; Sh ble from Streptoalloteichus hindustanus; confers resistance to bleomycin, phleomycin, and Zeocin™
   8570..8695    +  CDS            ble (fragment): BLE_KLEPN - Experimental evidence at protein level: Swiss-Prot protein existence level 1. Binding protein with a strong affinity to the bleomycin family of antibiotics. Binds to CL990; an antimitotic-antibiotic compound. From Klebsiella pneumoniae.
   8690..8811    +  polyA_signal   SV40 poly(A) signal: SV40 polyadenylation signal
   8882..8904    -  protein_bind   lac operator (fragment): The lac repressor binds to the lac operator to inhibit transcription in E. coli. This inhibition can be relieved by adding lactose or isopropyl-β-D-thiogalactopyranoside (IPTG). lac repressor encoded by lacI
   8908..8938    -  promoter       lac promoter: promoter for the E. coli lac operon
   8953..8974    -  protein_bind   CAP binding site: CAP binding activates transcription in the presence of cAMP. E. coli catabolite activator protein
   8987..9079    -  CDS            lacI (fragment): lac repressor; lacI; The lac repressor binds to the lac operator to inhibit transcription in E. coli. This inhibition can be relieved by adding lactose or isopropyl-β-D-thiogalactopyranoside (IPTG).
   9262..9850    -  rep_origin     ori: high-copy-number ColE1/pMB1/pBR322/pUC origin of replication
  10021..10881   -  CDS            AmpR: β-lactamase; bla; confers resistance to ampicillin, carbenicillin, and related antibiotics
  10882..10986   -  promoter       AmpR promoter: bla
