[The description below was written by a language model from this plasmid's Addgene catalogue record and pLannotate feature annotations shown in this document.]
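Description:
12xMoonTag-12xSunTag-kif18b-24xPP7 is a mammalian expression plasmid of about 11 kb built on the pcDNA4/TO backbone. It is maintained in E. coli through a high-copy ColE1/pUC-type origin with ampicillin selection (AmpR under its own bla promoter), and it also carries an f1 origin. For selection in mammalian cells, a Zeocin resistance gene (BleoR, Sh ble) sits behind tandem SV40 early and bacterial EM7 promoters and ends in an SV40 polyadenylation signal.

The payload is driven by the CMV enhancer/promoter. Two short tet operator matches lie immediately downstream of it, consistent with the tetracycline-regulatable CMV/TO design, in which transcription is repressed in cells expressing Tet repressor and relieved by tetracycline or doxycycline. The reading frame begins with twelve copies of the gp41-derived MoonTag peptide, followed by twelve copies of the GCN4-derived SunTag peptide, and continues into human KIF18B, a kinesin family member. The automated annotation identifies only one GCN4 fragment and no MoonTag repeats, so the array composition rests on the catalogue description. Downstream of KIF18B, a series of twelve evenly spaced repeats, annotated only as small cloning-site fragments, occupies the position where the record places the 24 PP7 hairpins in the 3′ UTR. The bGH polyadenylation signal follows.

Such reporters are used for single-molecule imaging of translation in living cells. Fluorescent antibody-type binders recognise the MoonTag and SunTag epitopes as they emerge from ribosomes, and the long KIF18B sequence extends the time nascent chains remain on the ribosome. PP7 coat protein fusions bind the hairpins to label or tether the mRNA. The associated publication applied this multi-colour approach to heterogeneity in mRNA decoding.
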