Addgene plasmid #128606: 12xMoonTag-12xSunTag-kif18b-24xPP7
Purpose: Expresses 12xgp41 peptide array (MoonTag peptide array), followed by 12xgcn4 peptide array (SunTag peptide array), kif18b gene and 24 repeats of PP7 hairpins in 3’ UTR.
Depositing lab: Marvin Tanenbaum. Depositing organization: Hubrecht Institute. Publication: Multi-Color Single-Molecule Imaging Uncovers Extensive Heterogeneity in mRNA Decoding. Boersma S, Khuperkar D, Verhagen BMP, Sonneveld S, Grimm JB, Lavis LD, Tanenbaum ME. Cell. 2019 Jun 5. pii: S0092-8674(19)30499-4. doi: 10.1016/j.cell.2019.05.001. PubMed 31178119.
Backbone
  Vector backbone: pcDNA4/TO
  Vector type: Mammalian Expression
  Selectable markers: Zeocin
Growth in bacteria
  Bacterial resistance: Ampicillin, 100 μg/mL
  Growth temperature: 37°C
  Growth strain: DH5alpha
  Copy number: Unknown
Gene/Insert 1
  Gene/Insert name: 12xMoonTag-12xSunTag (alt name: 12xgp41-12xgcn4)
  Promoter: Pcmv
  Cloning method: Gibson Cloning
  Sequencing primers: 5′ cgcaaatgggcggtaggcgtg
Gene/Insert 2
  Gene/Insert name: kinesin family member 18b
  Species: H. sapiens (human)
  Entrez Gene: KIF18B
Terms and licenses: Academic/Nonprofit Terms; Industry Terms: Not Available to Industry
Depositor comments: The plasmid has 24 repeats of PP7 hairpins in 3'UTR
How to cite: 12xMoonTag-12xSunTag-kif18b-24xPP7 was a gift from Marvin Tanenbaum (Addgene plasmid # 128606 ; http://n2t.net/addgene:128606 ; RRID:Addgene_128606)
